>Addgene plasmid #31100 | FR_HNF4A2 | addgene full sequence | sequence record 418943 | Addgene NGS Result
GACGGATCGGGAGATCTCCCGATCCCCTATGGTGCACTCTCAGTACAATCTGCTCTGATGCCGCATAGTT
AAGCCAGTATCTGCTCCCTGCTTGTGTGTTGGAGGTCGCTGAGTAGTGCGCGAGCAAAATTTAAGCTACA
ACAAGGCAAGGCTTGACCGACAATTGCATGAAGAATCTGCTTAGGGTTAGGCGTTTTGCGCTGCTTCGCG
ATGTACGGGCCAGATATACGCGTTGACATTGATTATTGACTAGTTATTAATAGTAATCAATTACGGGGTC
ATTAGTTCATAGCCCATATATGGAGTTCCGCGTTACATAACTTACGGTAAATGGCCCGCCTGGCTGACCG
CCCAACGACCCCCGCCCATTGACGTCAATAATGACGTATGTTCCCATAGTAACGCCAATAGGGACTTTCC
ATTGACGTCAATGGGTGGAGTATTTACGGTAAACTGCCCACTTGGCAGTACATCAAGTGTATCATATGCC
AAGTACGCCCCCTATTGACGTCAATGACGGTAAATGGCCCGCCTGGCATTATGCCCAGTACATGACCTTA
TGGGACTTTCCTACTTGGCAGTACATCTACGTATTAGTCATCGCTATTACCATGGTGATGCGGTTTTGGC
AGTACATCAATGGGCGTGGATAGCGGTTTGACTCACGGGGATTTCCAAGTCTCCACCCCATTGACGTCAA
TGGGAGTTTGTTTTGGCACCAAAATCAACGGGACTTTCCAAAATGTCGTAACAACTCCGCCCCATTGACG
CAAATGGGCGGTAGGCGTGTACGGTGGGAGGTCTATATAAGCAGAGCTCTCCCTATCAGTGATAGAGATC
TCCCTATCAGTGATAGAGATCGTCGACGAGCTCGTTTAGTGAACCGTCAGATCGCCTGGAGACGCCATCC
ACGCTGTTTTGACCTCCATAGAAGACACCGGGACCGATCCAGCCTCCGGACTCTAGCGTTTAAACTTAAG
CTTGGTACCGAGCTCGGATCCACTAGTCCAGTGTGGTGGAATTCTGCAGATATCCAGCACAGTGGCGGCC
GCGCTATGGAGCAAAAGCTCATTTCTGAAGAGGACTTGAATGAAATGGAGCAAAAGCTCATTTCTGAAGA
GGACTTGAATGAAATGGAGCAAAAGCTCATTTCTGAAGAGGACTTGAATGAAATGGAGCAAAAGCTCATT
TCTGAAGAGGACTTGAATGAAATGGAGCAAAAGCTCATTTCTGAAGAGGACTTGAATGAAATGGAGAGCT
TGGGCGACCTCACCATGGAGCAAAAGCTCATTTCTGAAGAGGACTTGAATTCAAGGCCTGGTACCATGCG
ACTCTCCAAAACCCTCGTCGACATGGACATGGCCGACTACAGTGCTGCACTGGACCCAGCCTACACCACC
CTGGAATTTGAGAATGTGCAGGTGTTGACGATGGGCAATGACACGTCCCCATCAGAAGGCACCAACCTCA
ACGCGCCCAACAGCCTGGGTGTCAGCGCCCTGTGTGCCATCTGCGGGGACCGGGCCACGGGCAAACACTA
CGGTGCCTCGAGCTGTGACGGCTGCAAGGGCTTCTTCCGGAGGAGCGTGCGGAAGAACCACATGTACTCC
TGCAGATTTAGCCGGCAGTGCGTGGTGGACAAAGACAAGAGGAACCAGTGCCGCTACTGCAGGCTCAAGA
AATGCTTCCGGGCTGGCATGAAGAAGGAAGCCGTCCAGAATGAGCGGGACCGGATCAGCACTCGAAGGTC
AAGCTATGAGGACAGCAGCCTGCCCTCCATCAATGCGCTCCTGCAGGCGGAGGTCCTGTCCCGACAGATC
ACCTCCCCCGTCTCCGGGATCAACGGCGACATTCGGGCGAAGAAGATTGCCAGCATCGCAGATGTGTGTG
AGTCCATGAAGGAGCAGCTGCTGGTTCTCGTTGAGTGGGCCAAGTACATCCCAGCTTTCTGCGAGCTCCC
CCTGGACGACCAGGTGGCCCTGCTCAGAGCCCATGCTGGCGAGCACCTGCTGCTCGGAGCCACCAAGAGA
TCCATGGTGTTCAAGGACGTGCTGCTCCTAGGCAATGACTACATTGTCCCTCGGCACTGCCCGGAGCTGG
CGGAGATGAGCCGGGTGTCCATACGCATCCTTGACGAGCTGGTGCTGCCCTTCCAGGAGCTGCAGATCGA
TGACAATGAGTATGCCTACCTCAAAGCCATCATCTTCTTTGACCCAGATGCCAAGGGGCTGAGCGATCCA
GGGAAGATCAAGCGGCTGCGTTCCCAGGTGCAGGTGAGCTTGGAGGACTACATCAACGACCGCCAGTATG
ACTCGCGTGGCCGCTTTGGAGAGCTGCTGCTGCTGCTGCCCACCTTGCAGAGCATCACCTGGCAGATGAT
CGAGCAGATCCAGTTCATCAAGCTCTTCGGCATGGCCAAGATTGACAACCTGTTGCAGGAGATGCTGCTG
GGAGGGTCCCCCAGCGATGCACCCCATGCCCACCACCCCCTGCACCCTCACCTGATGCAGGAACATATGG
GAACCAACGTCATCGTTGCCAACACAATGCCCACTCACCTCAGCAACGGACAGATGTGTGAGTGGCCCCG
ACCCAGGGGACAGGCAGCCACCCCTGAGACCCCACAGCCCTCACCGCCAGGTGGCTCAGGGTCTGAGCCC
TATAAGCTCCTGCCGGGAGCCGTCGCCACAATCGTCAAGCCCCTCTCTGCCATCCCCCAGCCGACCATCA
CCAAGCAGGAAGTTATCTAGCAAGCCGCTGGGGCTTGGGGGCTCCACTGGCTCCCCCCAGCCCCCTAAGA
GAGCACCTGGTGATCACGTGGTCACGGCAAAGGAAGACGTGATGCCAGGACCAGTCCCAGAGCAGGAATG
GGAAGGATGAAGGGCCCGAGAACATGGCCTAAGGGCCACATCCCACTGCCACCCTTGACGCCCTGCTCTG
GATAACAAGACTTTGACTTGGGGAGACCTCTACTGCCTTGGACAACTTTTCTCATGTTGAAGCCACTGCC
TTCACCTTCACCTTCATCCATGTCCAACCCCCGACTTCATCCCAAAGGACAGCCGCCTGGAGATGACTTG
AGGCCTTACTTAAACCCAGCTCCCTTCTTCCCTAGCCTGGTGCTTCTCCTCTCCTAGCCCCGGTCATGGT
GTCCAGACAGAGCCCTGTGAGGCTGGGTCCAATTGTGGCACTTGGGGCACCTTGCTCCTCCTTCTGCTGC
TGCCCCCACCTCTGCTGCCTCCCTCTGCTGTCACCTTGCTCAGCCATCCCGTCTTCTCCAACACCACCTC
TACAGAGGCCAAGGAGGCCTTGGAAACGATTCCCCCAGTCATTCTGGGAACATGTTGTAAGCACTGACTG
GGACCAGGCACCAGGCAGGGTCTAGAGCGGCCGCTCGAGTCTAGAGGGCCCGTTTAAACCCGCTGATCAG
CCTCGACTGTGCCTTCTAGTTGCCAGCCATCTGTTGTTTGCCCCTCCCCCGTGCCTTCCTTGACCCTGGA
AGGTGCCACTCCCACTGTCCTTTCCTAATAAAATGAGGAAATTGCATCGCATTGTCTGAGTAGGTGTCAT
TCTATTCTGGGGGGTGGGGTGGGGCAGGACAGCAAGGGGGAGGATTGGGAAGACAATAGCAGGCATGCTG
GGGATGCGGTGGGCTCTATGGCTTCTGAGGCGGAAAGAACCAGCTGGGGCTCTAGGGGGTATCCCC
[124 nt withheld, positions 3707-3830]
C
[91 nt withheld, positions 3832-3922]
AGGGTGATGGTTCACGTACCTAGAAGTTCCTATTCCGAAGTTCCTATTCTCTAGAAAGTATAGGAACTTC
CTTGGCCAAAAAGCCTGAACTCACCGCGACGTCTGTCGAGAAGTTTCTGATCGAAAAGTTCGACAGCGTC
TCCGACCTGATGCAGCTCTCGGAGGGCGAAGAATCTCGTGCTTTCAGCTTCGATGTAGGAGGGCGTGGAT
ATGTCCTGCGGGTAAATAGCTGCGCCGATGGTTTCTACAAAGATCGTTATGTTTATCGGCACTTTGCATC
GGCCGCGCTCCCGATTCCGGAAGTGCTTGACATTGGGGAATTCAGCGAGAGCCTGACCTATTGCATCTCC
CGCCGTGCACAGGGTGTCACGTTGCAAGACCTGCCTGAAACCGAACTGCCCGCTGTTCTGCAGCCGGTCG
CGGAGGCCATGGATGCGATCGCTGCGGCCGATCTTAGCCAGACGAGCGGGTTCGGCCCATTCGGACCGCA
AGGAATCGGTCAATACACTACATGGCGTGATTTCATATGCGCGATTGCTGATCCCCATGTGTATCACTGG
CAAACTGTGATGGACGACACCGTCAGTGCGTCCGTCGCGCAGGCTCTCGATGAGCTGATGCTTTGGGCCG
AGGACTGCCCCGAAGTCCGGCACCTCGTGCACGCGGATTTCGGCTCCAACAATGTCCTGACGGACAATGG
CCGCATAACAGCGGTCATTGACTGGAGCGAGGCGATGTTCGGGGATTCCCAATACGAGGTCGCCAACATC
TTCTTCTGGAGGCCGTGGTTGGCTTGTATGGAGCAGCAGACGCGCTACTTCGAGCGGAGGCATCCGGAGC
TTGCAGGATCGCCGCGGCTCCGGGCGTATATGCTCCGCATTGGTCTTGACCAACTCTATCAGAGCTTGGT
TGACGGCAATTTCGATGATGCAGCTTGGGCGCAGGGTCGATGCGACGCAATCGTCCGATCCGGAGCCGGG
ACTGTCGGGCGTACACAAATCGCCCGCAGAAGCGCGGCCGTCTGGACCGATGGCTGTGTAGAAGTACTCG
CCGATAGTGGAAACCGACGCCCCAGCACTCGTCCGAGGGCAAAGGAATAGCACGTACTACGAGATTTCGA
TTCCACCGCCGCCTTCTATGAAAGGTTGGGCTTCGGAATCGTTTTCCGGGACGCCGGCTGGATGATCCTC
CAGCGCGGGGATCTCATGCTGGAGTTCTTCGCCCACCCCAACTTGTTTATTGCAGCTTATAATGGTTACA
AATAAAGCAATAGCATCACAAATTTCACAAATAAAGCATTTTTTTCACTGCATTCTAGTTGTGGTTTGTC
CAAACTCATCAATGTATCTTATCATGTCTGTATACCGTCGACCTCTAGCTAGAGCTTGGCGTAATCATGG
TCATAGCTGTTTCCTGTGTGAAATTGTTATCCGCTCACAATTCCACACAACATACGAGCCGGAAGCATAA
AGTGTAAAGCCTGGGGTGCCTAATGAGTGAGCTAACTCACATTAATTGCGTTGCGCTCACTGCCCGCTTT
CCAGTCGGGAAACCTGTCGTGCCAGCTGCATTAATGAATCGGCCAACGCGCGGGGAGAGGCGGTTTGCGT
ATTGGGCGCTCTTCCGCTTCCTCGCTCACTGACTCGCTGCGCTCGGTCGTTCGGCTGCGGCGAGCGGTAT
CAGCTCACTCAAAGGCGGTAATACGGTTATCCACAGAATCAGGGGATAACGCAGGAAAGAACATGTGAGC
AAAAGGCCAGCAAAAGGCCAGGAACCGTAAAAAGGCCGCGTTGCTGGCGTTTTTCCATAGGCTCCGCCCC
CCTGACGAGCATCACAAAAATCGACGCTCAAGTCAGAGGTGGCGAAACCCGACAGGACTATAAAGATACC
AGGCGTTTCCCCCTGGAAGCTCCCTCGTGCGCTCTCCTGTTCCGACCCTGCCGCTTACCGGATACCTGTC
CGCCTTTCTCCCTTCGGGAAGCGTGGCGCTTTCTCATAGCTCACGCTGTAGGTATCTCAGTTCGGTGTAG
GTCGTTCGCTCCAAGCTGGGCTGTGTGCACGAACCCCCCGTTCAGCCCGACCGCTGCGCCTTATCCGGTA
ACTATCGTCTTGAGTCCAACCCGGTAAGACACGACTTATCGCCACTGGCAGCAGCCACTGGTAACAGGAT
TAGCAGAGCGAGGTATGTAGGCGGTGCTACAGAGTTCTTGAAGTGGTGGCCTAACTACGGCTACACTAGA
AGAACAGTATTTGGTATCTGCGCTCTGCTGAAGCCAGTTACCTTCGGAAAAAGAGTTGGTAGCTCTTGAT
CCGGCAAACAAACCACCGCTGGTAGCGGTGGTTTTTTTGTTTGCAAGCAGCAGATTACGCGCAGAAAAAA
AGGATCTCAAGAAGATCCTTTGATCTTTTCTACGGGGTCTGACGCTCAGTGGAACGAAAACTCACGTTAA
GGGATTTTGGTCATGAGATTATCAAAAAGGATCTTCACCTAGATCCTTTTAAATTAAAAATGAAGTTTTA
AATCAATCTAAAGTATATATGAGTAAACTTGGTCTGACAGTTACCAATGCTTAATCAGTGAGGCACCTAT
CTCAGCGATCTGTCTATTTCGTTCATCCATAGTTGCCTGACTCCCCGTCGTGTAGATAACTACGATACGG
GAGGGCTTACCATCTGGCCCCAGTGCTGCAATGATACCGCGAGACCCACGCTCACCGGCTCCAGATTTAT
CAGCAATAAACCAGCCAGCCGGAAGGGCCGAGCGCAGAAGTGGTCCTGCAACTTTATCCGCCTCCATCCA
GTCTATTAATTGTTGCCGGGAAGCTAGAGTAAGTAGTTCGCCAGTTAATAGTTTGCGCAACGTTGTTGCC
ATTGCTACAGGCATCGTGGTGTCACGCTCGTCGTTTGGTATGGCTTCATTCAGCTCCGGTTCCCAACGAT
CAAGGCGAGTTACATGATCCCCCATGTTGTGCAAAAAAGCGGTTAGCTCCTTCGGTCCTCCGATCGTTGT
CAGAAGTAAGTTGGCCGCAGTGTTATCACTCATGGTTATGGCAGCACTGCATAATTCTCTTACTGTCATG
CCATCCGTAAGATGCTTTTCTGTGACTGGTGAGTACTCAACCAAGTCATTCTGAGAATAGTGTATGCGGC
GACCGAGTTGCTCTTGCCCGGCGTCAATACGGGATAATACCGCGCCACATAGCAGAACTTTAAAAGTGCT
CATCATTGGAAAACGTTCTTCGGGGCGAAAACTCTCAAGGATCTTACCGCTGTTGAGATCCAGTTCGATG
TAACCCACTCGTGCACCCAACTGATCTTCAGCATCTTTTACTTTCACCAGCGTTTCTGGGTGAGCAAAAA
CAGGAAGGCAAAATGCCGCAAAAAAGGGAATAAGGGCGACACGGAAATGTTGAATACTCATACTCTTCCT
TTTTCAATATTATTGAAGCATTTATCAGGGTTATTGTCTCATGAGCGGATACATATTTGAATGTATTTAG
AAAAATAAACAAATAGGGGTTCCGCGCACATTTCCCCGAAAAGTGCCACCTGACGTC
Features (pLannotate 1.2.2; 27 found; start..end, strand, type, name):
     28..80      -  misc_feature   bom (fragment): basis of mobility region from pBR322
    235..614     +  enhancer       CMV enhancer: human cytomegalovirus immediate early enhancer
    615..818     +  promoter       CMV promoter: human cytomegalovirus (CMV) immediate early promoter
    820..839     +  promoter       PLtetO-1 promoter (fragment): modified phage lambda PL promoter with tet operator sites (Lutz and Bujard, 1997)
    841..860     +  promoter       PLtetO-1 promoter (fragment): modified phage lambda PL promoter with tet operator sites (Lutz and Bujard, 1997)
    868..901     +  promoter       TRE3GV promoter (fragment): 3rd-generation Tet-responsive promoter that can be activated by binding of Tet-On® 3G, optimized for retroviral and lentiviral vectors
   1059..1088    +  CDS            Myc: Myc (human c-Myc proto-oncogene) epitope tag
   1098..1127    +  CDS            Myc: Myc (human c-Myc proto-oncogene) epitope tag
   1137..1166    +  CDS            Myc: Myc (human c-Myc proto-oncogene) epitope tag
   1176..1205    +  CDS            Myc: Myc (human c-Myc proto-oncogene) epitope tag
   1215..1244    +  CDS            Myc: Myc (human c-Myc proto-oncogene) epitope tag
   1278..1307    +  CDS            Myc: Myc (human c-Myc proto-oncogene) epitope tag
   1326..2747    +  CDS            HNF4A: HNF4A_HUMAN - Also known as HNF4, NR2A1, TCF14. Experimental evidence at protein level: Swiss-Prot protein existence level 1. Transcriptional regulator which controls the expression of hepatic genes during the transition of endodermal cells to hepatic progenitor cells, facilitating the recruitment of RNA pol II to the promoters of target genes (PubMed:30597922). Activates the transcription of CYP2C38 (By similarity). Represses the CLOCK- ARNTL/BMAL1 transcriptional activity and is essential for circadian rhythm maintenance and period regulation in the liver and colon cells (PubMed:30530698). F
   3437..3661    +  polyA_signal   bGH poly(A) signal: bovine growth hormone polyadenylation signal
   3665..3686    +  promoter       SV40 promoter (fragment): SV40 enhancer and early promoter
   3707..3940    +  rep_origin     f1 ori (fragment) (sequence partly withheld): f1 bacteriophage origin of replication; arrow indicates direction of (+) strand synthesis
   3945..3992    +  protein_bind   FRT: FLP-mediated recombination occurs in the 8-bp core sequence TCTAGAAA (Turan and Bode, 2011). FLP recombinase from the Saccharomyces cerevisiae 2μ plasmid
   4000..5022    +  CDS            HygR: aminoglycoside phosphotransferase from E. coli; aph(4)-Ia; confers resistance to hygromycin
   5032..5157    +  CDS            ble (fragment): BLE_KLEPN - Experimental evidence at protein level: Swiss-Prot protein existence level 1. Binding protein with a strong affinity to the bleomycin family of antibiotics. Binds to CL990; an antimitotic-antibiotic compound. From Klebsiella pneumoniae.
   5152..5273    +  polyA_signal   SV40 poly(A) signal: SV40 polyadenylation signal
   5346..5362    -  protein_bind   lac operator: The lac repressor binds to the lac operator to inhibit transcription in E. coli. This inhibition can be relieved by adding lactose or isopropyl-β-D-thiogalactopyranoside (IPTG). lac repressor encoded by lacI
   5370..5400    -  promoter       lac promoter: promoter for the E. coli lac operon
   5415..5436    -  protein_bind   CAP binding site: CAP binding activates transcription in the presence of cAMP. E. coli catabolite activator protein
   5449..5541    -  CDS            lacI (fragment): lac repressor; lacI; The lac repressor binds to the lac operator to inhibit transcription in E. coli. This inhibition can be relieved by adding lactose or isopropyl-β-D-thiogalactopyranoside (IPTG).
   5724..6312    -  rep_origin     ori: high-copy-number ColE1/pMB1/pBR322/pUC origin of replication
   6483..7343    -  CDS            AmpR: β-lactamase; bla; confers resistance to ampicillin, carbenicillin, and related antibiotics
   7344..7448    -  promoter       AmpR promoter: bla
