[The description below was written by a language model from this plasmid's Addgene catalogue record and pLannotate feature annotations shown in this document.]
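Description:
FR_HNF4A2 is a mammalian expression plasmid built on the Invitrogen pcDNA5/FRT/TO backbone, designed for Flp-mediated, site-directed integration and tetracycline-inducible expression of human HNF4A (splice variant 2). It is propagated in E. coli as a high-copy plasmid through a ColE1/pUC-type origin with ampicillin selection (AmpR under its own bla promoter). The sequenced record is about 7.5 kb. The feature table also picks up small backbone remnants, namely fragments of an f1 origin, lac regulatory elements, a bom site and a short ble-like segment. These have no evident role in the construct's function.

The expression cassette consists of the CMV immediate-early enhancer and promoter followed by two short tet operator matches, which the annotation software labelled as PLtetO-1 and TRE3GV fragments. In cells expressing the Tet repressor, these operators keep the CMV promoter silent until tetracycline or doxycycline is added. Downstream lies an N-terminal array of six Myc epitope repeats, followed by the HNF4A coding sequence, which was inserted as a NotI fragment. HNF4A is a nuclear receptor transcription factor, and the gene's listed aliases include MODY1. A bGH polyadenylation signal terminates the transcript.

Next to this cassette is an FRT site placed directly upstream of a hygromycin resistance gene that has an SV40 poly(A) signal but no annotated promoter of its own. In this vector system, Flp recombination into a matching genomic FRT site in a suitable host line supplies the missing upstream expression signals, so hygromycin resistance selects for correct single-copy integrants. According to the associated publication, the construct was used for conditional expression of HNF4alpha in a pancreatic beta-cell line to identify the genes it regulates.
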