Addgene plasmid #31100: FR_HNF4A2
Depositing lab: Gerhart Ryffel. Depositing organization: Universitaetsklinikum Essen. Publication: Pattern of genes influenced by conditional expression of the transcription factors HNF6, HNF4alpha and HNF1beta in a pancreatic beta-cell line. Thomas H, Senkel S, Erdmann S, Arndt T, Turan G, Klein-Hitpass L, Ryffel GU. Nucleic Acids Res. 2004 . 32(19):e150. 10.1093/nar/gnh144 PubMed 15520459.
Backbone
  Vector backbone: pcDNA5/FRT/TO
  Backbone manufacturer: Invitrogen
  Backbone size w/o insert (bp): 5137
  Vector type: Mammalian Expression
  Selectable markers: Hygromycin
Growth in bacteria
  Bacterial resistance: Ampicillin, 100 μg/mL
  Growth temperature: 37°C
  Growth strain: DH5alpha
  Copy number: High Copy
Gene/Insert
  Gene/Insert name: HNF4A
  Species: H. sapiens (human)
  Insert size (bp): 2250
  Mutation: splice variant 2
  GenBank ID: NM_000457
  Entrez Gene: HNF4A (a.k.a. FRTS4, HNF4, HNF4a7, HNF4a8, HNF4a9, HNF4alpha, MODY, MODY1, NR2A1, NR2A21, TCF, TCF-14, TCF14)
  Tag / fusion protein: Myc (N terminal on insert)
  Cloning method: Restriction Enzyme; 5′ cloning site NotI (not destroyed); 3′ cloning site NotI (not destroyed)
  Sequencing primers: 5′ na
Terms and licenses: Academic/Nonprofit Terms; Industry Terms: Not Available to Industry
Depositor comments: for Flp mediated site directed integration, tetracycline inducibilty
How to cite: FR_HNF4A2 was a gift from Gerhart Ryffel (Addgene plasmid # 31100 ; http://n2t.net/addgene:31100 ; RRID:Addgene_31100)
