>Addgene plasmid #31100 | FR_HNF4A2 | addgene partial sequence | sequence record 37035 | CMV-F 5'-CGCAAATGGGCGGTAGGCGTG-3'
CGNGGGGNTTANCGAGCTCTCCCTATCAGTGATAGAGATCTCCCTATCAGTGATAGAGATCGTCGACGAG
CTCGTTTAGTGAACCGTCAGATCGCCTGGAGACGCCATCCACGCTGTTTTGACCTCCATAGAAGACACCG
GGACCGATCCAGCCTCCGGACTCTAGCGTTTAAACTTAAGCTTGGTACCGAGCTCGGATCCACTAGTCCA
GTGTGGTGGAATTCTGCAGATATCCAGCACAGTGGCGGCCGCGCTATGGAGCAAAAGCTCATTTCTGAAG
AGGACTTGAATGAAATGGAGCAAAAGCTCATTTCTGAAGAGGACTTGAATGAAATGGAGCAAAAGCTCAT
TTCTGAAGAGGACTTGAATGAAATGGAGCAAAAGCTCATTTCTGAAGAGGACTTGAATGAAATGGAGCAA
AAGCTCATTTCTGAAGAGGACTTGAATGAAATGGAGAGCTTGGGCGACCTCACCATGGAGCAAAAGCTCA
TTTCTGAAGAGGACTTGAATTCAAGGCCTGGTACCATGCGACTCTCCAAAACCCTCGTCGACATGGACAT
GGCCGACTACAGTGCTGCACTGGACCCAGCCTACACCACCCTGGAATTTGAGAATGTGCAGGTGTTGACG
ATGGGCAATGACACGTCCCCATCAGAAGGCACCAACCTCAACGCGCCCAACAGCCTGGGTGTCAGCGCCC
TGTGTGCCATCTGCGGGGACCGGGCCACGGGCAAACACTACGGTGCCTCGAGCTGTGACGGCTGCAAGGG
CTTCTTCCGGAGGAGCGTGCGGAAGAACCACATGTACTCCTGCAGATTTAGCCGGCAGTGCGTGGTGGAC
AAAGACAAGAGGAACCAGTGCCGCTACTGCAGGCTCAAGAAATGCTTCCGGGCTGGCATGAAGAAGGAAG
CCGTCCAGAATGAGCGGGACCGGATCAGCACTCGAAGGTCAAGCTATGAGGACAGCAGCCT
